>Addgene plasmid #57513 | mEos4b-MannII-N-10 | addgene full sequence | sequence record 213109 | Addgene NGS Result
TTCTTTCCTGCGTTATCCCCTGATTCTGTGGATAACCGTATTACCGCCATGCATTAGTTATTAATAGTAA
TCAATTACGGGGTCATTAGTTCATAGCCCATATATGGAGTTCCGCGTTACATAACTTACGGTAAATGGCC
CGCCTGGCTGACCGCCCAACGACCCCCGCCCATTGACGTCAATAATGACGTATGTTCCCATAGTAACGCC
AATAGGGACTTTCCATTGACGTCAATGGGTGGAGTATTTACGGTAAACTGCCCACTTGGCAGTACATCAA
GTGTATCATATGCCAAGTACGCCCCCTATTGACGTCAATGACGGTAAATGGCCCGCCTGGCATTATGCCC
AGTACATGACCTTATGGGACTTTCCTACTTGGCAGTACATCTACGTATTAGTCATCGCTATTACCATGGT
GATGCGGTTTTGGCAGTACATCAATGGGCGTGGATAGCGGTTTGACTCACGGGGATTTCCAAGTCTCCAC
CCCATTGACGTCAATGGGAGTTTGTTTTGGCACCAAAATCAACGGGACTTTCCAAAATGTCGTAACAACT
CCGCCCCATTGACGCAAATGGGCGGTAGGCGTGTACGGTGGGAGGTCTATATAAGCAGAGCTGGTTTAGT
GAACCGTCAGATCCGCTAGCGCCACCATGAAGTTAAGTCGCCAGTTCACCGTGTTTGGCAGCGCGATCTT
CTGCGTCGTAATCTTCTCACTCTACCTGATGCTGGACAGGGGTCACTTGGACTACCCTCGGGGCCCGCGC
CAGGAGGGCTCCTTTCCGCAGGGCCAGCTTTCAATATTGCAAGAAAAGATTGACCATTTGGAGCGTTTGC
TCGCTGAGAACAACGAGATCATCTCAAATATCAGAGACTCAGTCATCAACCTGAGCGAGTCTGTGGAGGA
CGGCCCGCGGGGGTCACCAGGCAACGCCAGCCAAGGCTCCATCCACCTCCACTCGCCACAGTTGGCCCTG
CAGGCTGACCCCAGCTCCGGATCGGATCCACCGGTCGCCACCATGGTGAGTGCGATTAAGCCAGACATGA
GGATCAAACTCCGTATGGAAGGCAACGTAAACGGGCACCACTTTGTGATCGACGGAGATGGTACAGGCAA
GCCTTATGAGGGAAAACAGACCATGGATCTTGAAGTCAAAGAGGGCGGACCTCTGCCTTTTGCCTTTGAT
ATCCTGACCACTGCATTCCATTACGGCAACAGGGTATTCGTGAAATATCCAGACAACATACAAGACTATT
TTAAGCAGTCGTTTCCTAAGGGGTATTCGTGGGAACGAAGCTTGACTTTCGAAGACGGGGGCATTTGCAA
TGCCAGAAACGACATAACAATGGAAGGGGACACTTTCTATAATAAAGTTCGATTTTATGGTACCAACTTT
CCCGCCAATGGTCCAGTTATGCAGAAGAAGACGCTGAAATGGGAGCCCTCCACTGAGAAAATGTATGTGC
GTGATGGAGTGCTGACGGGTGATATTGAGATGGCTTTGTTGCTTGAAGGAAATGCCCATTACCGATGTGA
CTTCAGAACTACTTACAAAGCTAAGGAGAAGGGTGTCAAGTTACCAGGCGCCCACTTTGTGGACCACGCC
ATTGAGATTTTAAGCCATGACAAAGATTACAACAAGGTTAAGCTGTATGAGCATGCTGTTGCTCATTCTG
GATTGCCTGACAATGCCAGACGATAAGCGGCCGCGACTCTAGATCATAATCAGCCATACCACATTTGTAG
AGGTTTTACTTGCTTTAAAAAACCTCCCACACCTCCCCCTGAACCTGAAACATAAAATGAATGCAATTGT
TGTTGTTAACTTGTTTATTGCAGCTTATAATGGTTACAAATAAAGCAATAGCATCACAAATTTCACAAAT
AAAGCATTTTTTTCACTGCATTCTAGTTGTGGTTTGTCCAAACTCATCAATGTATCTTAAGGCGTAAATT
GTAAGCGTTAATATTTTGTTAAAATTCGCGTTAAATTTTTGTTAAATCAGCTCATTTTTTAACCAATAGG
CCGAAATCGGCAAAATCCCTTATAAATCAAAAGAATAGACCGAGATAGGGT
[37 nt withheld, positions 2082-2118]
AAAGAACGTGGACTCCAACGTCAAAGG
[49 nt withheld, positions 2146-2194]
T
[91 nt withheld, positions 2196-2286]
G
[124 nt withheld, positions 2288-2411]
CAGGTGGCACTTTTCGGGGAAATGTGCGCGGAACCCCTATTTGTTTATTTTTCTAAATACATTCAAATAT
GTATCCGCTCATGAGACAATAACCCTGATAAATGCTTCAATAATATTGAAAAAGGAAGAGTCCTGAGGCG
GAAAGAACCAGCTGTGGAATGTGTGTCAGTTAGGGTGTGGAAAGTCCCCAGGCTCCCCAGCAGGCAGAAG
TATGCAAAGCATGCATCTCAATTAGTCAGCAACCAGGTGTGGAAAGTCCCCAGGCTCCCCAGCAGGCAGA
AGTATGCAAAGCATGCATCTCAATTAGTCAGCAACCATAGTCCCGCCCCTAACTCCGCCCATCCCGCCCC
TAACTCCGCCCAGTTCCGCCCATTCTCCGCCCCATGGCTGACTAATTTTTTTTATTTATGCAGAGGCCGA
GGCCGCCTCGGCCTCTGAGCTATTCCAGAAGTAGTGAGGAGGCTTTTTTGGAGGCCTAGGCTTTTGCAAA
GATCGATCAAGAGACAGGATGAGGATCGTTTCGCATGATTGAACAAGATGGATTGCACGCAGGTTCTCCG
GCCGCTTGGGTGGAGAGGCTATTCGGCTATGACTGGGCACAACAGACAATCGGCTGCTCTGATGCCGCCG
TGTTCCGGCTGTCAGCGCAGGGGCGCCCGGTTCTTTTTGTCAAGACCGACCTGTCCGGTGCCCTGAATGA
ACTGCAAGACGAGGCAGCGCGGCTATCGTGGCTGGCCACGACGGGCGTTCCTTGCGCAGCTGTGCTCGAC
GTTGTCACTGAAGCGGGAAGGGACTGGCTGCTATTGGGCGAAGTGCCGGGGCAGGATCTCCTGTCATCTC
ACCTTGCTCCTGCCGAGAAAGTATCCATCATGGCTGATGCAATGCGGCGGCTGCATACGCTTGATCCGGC
TACCTGCCCATTCGACCACCAAGCGAAACATCGCATCGAGCGAGCACGTACTCGGATGGAAGCCGGTCTT
GTCGATCAGGATGATCTGGACGAAGAGCATCAGGGGCTCGCGCCAGCCGAACTGTTCGCCAGGCTCAAGG
CGAGCATGCCCGACGGCGAGGATCTCGTCGTGACCCATGGCGATGCCTGCTTGCCGAATATCATGGTGGA
AAATGGCCGCTTTTCTGGATTCATCGACTGTGGCCGGCTGGGTGTGGCGGACCGCTATCAGGACATAGCG
TTGGCTACCCGTGATATTGCTGAAGAGCTTGGCGGCGAATGGGCTGACCGCTTCCTCGTGCTTTACGGTA
TCGCCGCTCCCGATTCGCAGCGCATCGCCTTCTATCGCCTTCTTGACGAGTTCTTCTGAGCGGGACTCTG
GGGTTCGAAATGACCGACCAAGCGACGCCCAACCTGCCATCACGAGATTTCGATTCCACCGCCGCCTTCT
ATGAAAGGTTGGGCTTCGGAATCGTTTTCCGGGACGCCGGCTGGATGATCCTCCAGCGCGGGGATCTCAT
GCTGGAGTTCTTCGCCCACCCTAGGGGGAGGCTAACTGAAACACGGAAGGAGACAATACCGGAAGGAACC
CGCGCTATGACGGCAATAAAAAGACAGAATAAAACGCACGGTGTTGGGTCGTTTGTTCATAAACGCGGGG
TTCGGTCCCAGGGCTGGCACTCTGTCGATACCCCACCGAGACCCCATTGGGGCCAATACGCCCGCGTTTC
TTCCTTTTCCCCACCCCACCCCCCAAGTTCGGGTGAAGGCCCAGGGCTCGCAGCCAACGTCGGGGCGGCA
GGCCCTGCCATAGCCTCAGGTTACTCATATATACTTTAGATTGATTTAAAACTTCATTTTTAATTTAAAA
GGATCTAGGTGAAGATCCTTTTTGATAATCTCATGACCAAAATCCCTTAACGTGAGTTTTCGTTCCACTG
AGCGTCAGACCCCGTAGAAAAGATCAAAGGATCTTCTTGAGATCCTTTTTTTCTGCGCGTAATCTGCTGC
TTGCAAACAAAAAAACCACCGCTACCAGCGGTGGTTTGTTTGCCGGATCAAGAGCTACCAACTCTTTTTC
CGAAGGTAACTGGCTTCAGCAGAGCGCAGATACCAAATACTGTTCTTCTAGTGTAGCCGTAGTTAGGCCA
CCACTTCAAGAACTCTGTAGCACCGCCTACATACCTCGCTCTGCTAATCCTGTTACCAGTGGCTGCTGCC
AGTGGCGATAAGTCGTGTCTTACCGGGTTGGACTCAAGACGATAGTTACCGGATAAGGCGCAGCGGTCGG
GCTGAACGGGGGGTTCGTGCACACAGCCCAGCTTGGAGCGAACGACCTACACCGAACTGAGATACCTACA
GCGTGAGCTATGAGAAAGCGCCACGCTTCCCGAAGGGAGAAAGGCGGACAGGTATCCGGTAAGCGGCAGG
GTCGGAACAGGAGAGCGCACGAGGGAGCTTCCAGGGGGAAACGCCTGGTATCTTTATAGTCCTGTCGGGT
TTCGCCACCTCTGACTTGAGCGTCGATTTTTGTGATGCTCGTCAGGGGGGCGGAGCCTATGGAAAAACGC
CAGCAACGCGGCCTTTTTACGGTTCCTGGCCTTTTGCTGGCCTTTTGCTCACATG
Features (pLannotate 1.2.2; 15 found; start..end, strand, type, name):
      1..47      +  rep_origin     RSF ori (fragment): Plasmids containing the RSF 1030 origin of replication can be propagated in E. coli cells that contain additional plasmids with compatible origins.
    115..418     +  enhancer       CMV enhancer: human cytomegalovirus immediate early enhancer
    419..622     +  promoter       CMV promoter: human cytomegalovirus (CMV) immediate early promoter
    657..1010    +  CDS            Man2a1 (fragment): MA2A1_MOUSE - Also known as Mana2. Experimental evidence at protein level: Swiss-Prot protein existence level 1. Catalyzes the first committed step in the biosynthesis of complex N-glycans. It controls conversion of high mannose to complex N- glycans; the final hydrolytic step in the N-glycan maturation pathway. From Mus musculus (Mouse).
   1023..1706    +  CDS            mEos4b: fixation-resistant truly monomeric green-to-red photoswitchable fluorescent protein (Paez-Segala et al., 2015) derived from mEos2
   1722..1805    +  CDS            large T antigen (fragment): large T antigen from SV40 (simian virus 40)
   1828..1949    +  polyA_signal   SV40 poly(A) signal: SV40 polyadenylation signal
   1983..2411    -  rep_origin     f1 ori (sequence partly withheld): f1 bacteriophage origin of replication; arrow indicates direction of (+) strand synthesis
   2438..2542    +  promoter       AmpR promoter: bla
   2544..2901    +  promoter       SV40 promoter: SV40 enhancer and early promoter
   2936..3730    +  CDS            NeoR/KanR: aminoglycoside phosphotransferase from Tn5; aph(3')-II (or nptII); confers resistance to neomycin, kanamycin, and G418 (Geneticin®)
   3751..3903    +  CDS            ble (fragment): BLE_KLEPN - Experimental evidence at protein level: Swiss-Prot protein existence level 1. Binding protein with a strong affinity to the bleomycin family of antibiotics. Binds to CL990; an antimitotic-antibiotic compound. From Klebsiella pneumoniae.
   3962..4009    +  polyA_signal   HSV TK poly(A) signal: herpes simplex virus thymidine kinase polyadenylation signal (Cole and Stacy, 1985)
   4100..4116    -  polyA_signal   bGH poly(A) signal (fragment): bovine growth hormone polyadenylation signal
   4338..4926    +  rep_origin     ori: high-copy-number ColE1/pMB1/pBR322/pUC origin of replication
