[The description below was written by a language model from this plasmid's Addgene catalogue record and pLannotate feature annotations shown in this document.]
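Description:
mEos4b-MannII-N-10 is a mammalian expression plasmid built on the mEos4b-N1 backbone, designed to label the Golgi apparatus with a photoconvertible fluorescent protein. The sequenced record is 4,986 nt. It replicates in E. coli from a high-copy ColE1/pUC-type origin and also carries an f1 phage origin. A single NeoR/KanR gene (Tn5 aminoglycoside phosphotransferase) provides both selections. It sits downstream of tandem bacterial (AmpR/bla) and SV40 enhancer/early promoters and is followed by an HSV TK polyadenylation signal, giving kanamycin resistance in bacteria and G418 resistance in transfected mammalian cells. Several short annotated fragments (RSF ori, SV40 large T antigen, ble, bGH poly(A)) look like partial sequence matches within backbone regions rather than functional elements.

The payload is driven by the human CMV immediate-early enhancer and promoter and terminated by the SV40 poly(A) signal. It encodes amino acids 1–112 of mouse alpha-mannosidase II (Man2a1), a Golgi enzyme of N-glycan maturation. This fragment is fused in frame through a short linker to mEos4b, which lies at the C terminus of the fusion. The catalogue entry gives the intended localization as mannosidase/Golgi, so the N-terminal fragment serves as a targeting sequence rather than as a catalytically active enzyme. mEos4b is a monomeric, fixation-resistant green-to-red photoswitchable protein derived from mEos2. The record lists excitation/emission of 505/516 nm for the green state and 569/581 nm for the red state. The construct is suited to marking the Golgi in transfected mammalian cells for fluorescence imaging, including experiments that exploit photoconversion. The record does not state the cloning method.
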