Addgene plasmid #57513: mEos4b-MannII-N-10
Purpose: Localization: Mannosidase/Golgi, Excitation: 505 / 569, Emission: 516 / 581
Depositing lab: Michael Davidson & Loren Looger. Depositing organization: Florida State University, Tallahassee.
Backbone
  Vector backbone: mEos4b-N1
  Backbone size w/o insert (bp): 4750
  Vector type: Mammalian Expression
  Selectable markers: Neomycin (select with G418)
Growth in bacteria
  Bacterial resistance: Kanamycin, 50 μg/mL
  Growth temperature: 37°C
  Growth strain: DH5alpha
  Copy number: High Copy
Gene/Insert
  Gene/Insert name: MannII (alt name: NM_008549.2)
  Species: M. musculus (mouse)
  Mutation: aa 1-112 of MannII
  Entrez Gene: Man2a1 (a.k.a. Mana-2, Mana2, Map-2)
  Promoter: CMV
  Tag / fusion protein: mEos4b (C terminal on backbone)
  Cloning method: Unknown
  Sequencing primers: 5′ CMV-F; 3′ SV40pA-R
Terms and licenses: Academic/Nonprofit Terms; Industry Terms
Depositor comments: . Excitation = 505 / 569; Emission = 516 / 581
How to cite: mEos4b-MannII-N-10 was a gift from Michael Davidson & Loren Looger (Addgene plasmid # 57513 ; http://n2t.net/addgene:57513 ; RRID:Addgene_57513)
