>Addgene plasmid #57513 | mEos4b-MannII-N-10 | depositor partial sequence | sequence record 88654 | insert sequence
CGTCAGATCCGCTAGCGCCACCATGAAGTTAAGTCGCCAGTTCACCGTGTTTGGCAGCGCGATCTTCTGC
GTCGTAATCTTCTCACTCTACCTGATGCTGGACAGGGGTCACTTGGACTACCCTCGGGGCCCGCGCCAGG
AGGGCTCCTTTCCGCAGGGCCAGCTTTCAATATTGCAAGAAAAGATTGACCATTTGGAGCGTTTGCTCGC
TGAGAACAACGAGATCATCTCAAATATCAGAGACTCAGTCATCAACCTGAGCGAGTCTGTGGAGGACGGC
CCGCGGGGGTCACCAGGCAACGCCAGCCAAGGCTCCATCCACCTCCACTCGCCACAGTTGGCCCTGCAGG
CTGACCCCAGCTCCGGATCGGATCCACCGGTCGCCACCATGGTGAGTGCGATTAAGCCAGACATGAGGAT
CAAACTCCGTATGGAAGGCAACGTAAACGGGCACCACTTTGTGATCGACGGAGATGGTACAGGCAAGCCT
TATGAGGGAAAACAGACCATGGATCTTGAAGTCAAAGAGGGCGGACCTCTGCCTTTTGCCTTTGATATCC
TGACCACTGCATTCCATTACGGCAACAGGGTATTCGTGAAATATCCAGACAACATACAAGACTATTTTAA
GCAGTCGTTTCCTAAGGGGTATTCGTGGGAACGAAGCTTGACTTTCGAAGACGGGGGCATTTGCAATGCC
AGAAACGACATAACAATGGAAGGGGACACTTTCTATAATAAAGTTCGATTTTATGGTACCAACTTTCCCG
CCAATGGTCCAGTTATGCAGAAGAAGACGCTGAAATGGGAGCCCTCCACTGAGAAAATGTATGTGCGTGA
TGGAGTGCTGACGGGTGATATTGAGATGGCTTTGTTGCTTGAAGGAAATGCCCATTACCGATGTGACTTC
AGAACTACTTACAAAGCTAAGGAGAAGGGTGTCAAGTTACCAGGCGCCCACTTTGTGGACCACGCCATTG
AGATTTTAAGCCATGACAAAGATTACAACAAGGTTAAGCTGTATGAGCATGCTGTTGCTCATTCTGGATT
GCCTGACAATGCCAGACGATAAGCGGCCGCGACTCTAGATCATAATCAGCCATAC
